Addgene plasmid #231416: pSEVA47_dCas9-GFP_NOT_i1
Purpose: This NOT-gate plasmid expresses dCas9 from a constitutive promoter, and GFP from a promoter repressible by sgRNA-1.
Depositing lab: Manish Kushwaha. Depositing organization: INRAE Jouy-en-Josas. Publication: Phage-mediated intercellular CRISPRi for biocomputation in bacterial consortia. Pujar A, Pathania A, Hopper C, Pandi A, Calderon CR, Fugger M, Nowak T, Kushwaha M. Nucleic Acids Res. 2024 Dec 27:gkae1256. doi: 10.1093/nar/gkae1256. PubMed 39727169.
Backbone
  Vector backbone: pSEVA471
  Vector type: Synthetic Biology
Growth in bacteria
  Bacterial resistance: Spectinomycin, 50 μg/mL
  Growth temperature: 37°C
  Growth strain: Top10 ; TOP10
  Copy number: Low Copy
Gene/Insert 1
  Gene/Insert name: dCas9
  Species: Synthetic
Gene/Insert 2
  Gene/Insert name: GFP
  Species: Synthetic
Terms and licenses: Academic/Nonprofit Terms; Industry Terms: Not Available to Industry
Depositor comments: Please visit https://doi.org/10.1101/2024.09.02.610857 for bioRxiv preprint.
How to cite: pSEVA47_dCas9-GFP_NOT_i1 was a gift from Manish Kushwaha (Addgene plasmid # 231416 ; http://n2t.net/addgene:231416 ; RRID:Addgene_231416)
