[The description below was written by a language model from this plasmid's Addgene catalogue record and pLannotate feature annotations shown in this document.]
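Description:
pSEVA47_dCas9-GFP_NOT_i1 is a low-copy bacterial synthetic-biology plasmid of about 8.2 kb built on the pSEVA471 backbone from the modular SEVA vector series. It replicates from the pSC101 origin together with its cognate Rep101 (RepA) initiator protein, which accounts for the low copy number. Selection relies on the aadA aminoglycoside adenylyltransferase (SmR), which confers spectinomycin and streptomycin resistance. An incP oriT is present, so the plasmid could be mobilised by conjugation if transfer functions are supplied in trans. The cargo region is insulated by the rrnB T1 and lambda t0 terminators. Short annotated fragments of lacZα and a gentamicin resistance gene, as well as a BioBrick suffix, appear to be cloning or backbone remnants rather than functional elements.

The payload implements a CRISPR interference NOT gate. A superfolder GFP coding sequence sits downstream of an annotated J23119 promoter, a strong constitutive BioBrick promoter. According to the record, GFP expression is repressible by sgRNA-1, which implies a target site for that guide at or near the promoter, although no such site is annotated. Downstream lies dCas9, the catalytically dead D10A/H840A Streptococcus pyogenes Cas9 that binds DNA under guide control without cutting. The record says it is expressed constitutively, but the feature table does not identify its promoter. No sgRNA is annotated on this plasmid, so the input guide is presumably supplied separately. When sgRNA-1 is absent, cells fluoresce; when it is delivered, dCas9 blocks transcription and GFP output falls. The associated work concerns phage-mediated intercellular CRISPRi for biocomputation in bacterial consortia, suggesting that this plasmid resides in receiver cells that read out incoming guide signals.
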