Features (pLannotate 1.2.2; 12 found; start..end, strand, type, name):
     40..74      +  promoter       J23119 promoter: bacterial promoter (Registry of Standard Biological Parts BBa J23119)
    147..860     +  CDS            Superfolder GFP: Superfolder GFP is a basic (constitutively fluorescent) green fluorescent protein published in 2005, derived from Aequorea victoria. It is reported to be a very rapidly-maturing weak dimer.
   1064..5170    +  CDS            dCas9: catalytically dead mutant of the Cas9 endonuclease from the Streptococcus pyogenes Type II CRISPR/Cas system RNA-guided DNA-binding protein that lacks endonuclease activity due to the D10A mutation in the RuvC catalytic domain and the H840A mutation in the HNH catalytic domain
   5174..5194    +  misc_feature   BioBrick suffix: universal suffix for all parts
   5214..5238    +  CDS            lacZα (fragment): LacZα fragment of β-galactosidase; lacZ fragment
   5249..5343    +  terminator     lambda t0 terminator: transcription terminator from phage lambda
   5516..5572    +  CDS            GmR (fragment): gentamycin acetyltransferase; aacC1; confers resistance to gentamycin
   5579..6370    +  CDS            SmR: aminoglycoside adenylyltransferase (Murphy, 1985); aadA; confers resistance to spectinomycin and streptomycin
   6516..6624    +  oriT           oriT: incP origin of transfer
   6815..7765    -  CDS            Rep101: RepA protein needed for replication with the pSC101 origin; rep101
   7813..8035    -  rep_origin     pSC101 ori: low-copy replication origin that requires the Rep101 protein
   8136..21      -  terminator     rrnB T1 terminator (across the origin): Escherichia coli rrnB; transcription terminator T1 from the E. coli rrnB gene
>Addgene plasmid #231416 | pSEVA47_dCas9-GFP_NOT_i1 | addgene full sequence | sequence record 459804 | Addgene NGS Result
CTGAGCCTTTCGTTTTATTTGATGCCTTTAATTAATAGCTTGACAGCTAGCTCAGTCCTAGGTATAATGC
TAGCTATTTCCGTGCCTGGGTATGATGGCGGCGCGATTATCCGCGCCTTCTCTAGGACTTTTTAAGGAGG
TATTTCATGCGTAAAGGCGAAGAACTGTTTACCGGTGTGGTTCCGATTCTGGTGGAACTGGACGGCGATG
TTAATGGTCATAAATTCAGTGTTCGCGGCGAAGGTGAAGGCGATGCGACGAACGGCAAACTGACCCTGAA
ATTTATCTGCACCACGGGTAAACTGCCGGTCCCGTGGCCGACGCTGGTGACCACGCTGACCTATGGCGTT
CAATGTTTTGCGCGTTACCCGGATCACATGAAACAGCACGACTTTTTCAAATCGGCCATGCCGGAAGGCT
ATGTGCAGGAACGTACGATTAGCTTTAAAGACGATGGTACGTATAAAACCCGCGCGGAAGTGAAATTCGA
AGGCGATACCCTGGTTAACCGTATCGAACTGAAAGGTATCGATTTCAAAGAAGACGGCAATATTCTGGGT
CATAAACTGGAATATAACTTCAATTCCCACAACGTGTACATCACCGCGGATAAACAGAAAAACGGCATTA
AAGCCAATTTCAAAATCCGCCATAATGTGGAAGATGGTAGCGTTCAGCTGGCCGACCACTATCAGCAAAA
CACGCCGATTGGTGATGGCCCGGTCCTGCTGCCGGACAATCACTACCTGAGTACCCAGTCCGTGCTGTCA
AAAGATCCGAACGAAAAACGTGACCACATGGTCCTGCTGGAATTTGTGACGGCTGCGGGTATCACCCACG
GCATGGACGAACTGTATAAAAGGCCTTAATAATACTCGAACCCCTAGCCCGCTCTTATCGGGCGGCTAGG
GGTTTTTTGTCCTAGAGACGAACAATAAGGCCTCCCAAATCGGGGGGCCTTTTTTATTGATAACAAAACC
TAGGCCAGGCATCAATTGAAATCATCAAACTCATTATGGATTTAATTTAAACTCAAGGGACATCAGGAGG
AGGGAATTATAGAATGGATAAGAAATACTCAATAGGCTTAGCTATCGGCACAAATAGCGTCGGATGGGCG
GTGATCACTGATGAATATAAGGTTCCGTCTAAAAAGTTCAAGGTTCTGGGAAATACAGACCGCCACAGTA
TCAAAAAAAATCTTATAGGGGCTCTTTTATTTGACAGTGGAGAGACAGCGGAAGCGACTCGTCTCAAACG
GACAGCTCGTAGAAGGTATACACGTCGGAAGAATCGTATTTGTTATCTACAGGAGATTTTTTCAAATGAG
ATGGCGAAAGTAGATGATAGTTTCTTTCATCGACTTGAAGAGTCTTTTTTGGTGGAAGAAGACAAGAAGC
ATGAACGTCATCCTATTTTTGGAAATATAGTAGATGAAGTTGCTTATCATGAGAAATATCCAACTATCTA
TCATCTGCGAAAAAAATTGGTAGATTCTACTGATAAAGCGGATTTGCGCTTAATCTATTTGGCCTTAGCG
CATATGATTAAGTTTCGTGGTCATTTTTTGATTGAGGGAGATTTAAATCCTGATAATAGTGATGTGGACA
AACTATTTATCCAGTTGGTACAAACCTACAATCAATTATTTGAAGAAAACCCTATTAACGCAAGTGGAGT
AGATGCTAAAGCGATTCTTTCTGCACGATTGAGTAAATCAAGACGATTAGAAAATCTCATTGCTCAGCTC
CCCGGTGAGAAGAAAAATGGCTTATTTGGGAATCTCATTGCTTTGTCATTGGGTTTGACCCCTAATTTTA
AATCAAATTTTGATTTGGCAGAAGATGCTAAATTACAGCTTTCAAAAGATACTTACGATGATGATTTAGA
TAATTTATTGGCGCAAATTGGAGATCAATATGCTGATTTGTTTTTGGCAGCTAAGAATTTATCAGATGCT
ATTTTACTTTCAGATATCCTAAGAGTAAATACTGAAATAACTAAGGCTCCCCTATCAGCTTCAATGATTA
AACGCTACGATGAACATCATCAAGACTTGACTCTTTTAAAAGCTTTAGTTCGACAACAACTTCCAGAAAA
GTATAAAGAAATCTTTTTTGATCAATCAAAAAACGGATATGCAGGTTATATTGATGGGGGAGCTAGCCAA
GAAGAATTTTATAAATTTATCAAACCAATTTTAGAAAAAATGGATGGTACTGAGGAATTATTGGTGAAAC
TAAATCGTGAAGATTTGCTGCGCAAGCAACGGACCTTTGACAACGGCTCTATTCCCCATCAAATTCACTT
GGGTGAGCTGCATGCTATTTTGAGAAGACAAGAAGACTTTTATCCATTTTTAAAAGACAATCGTGAGAAG
ATTGAAAAAATCTTGACTTTTCGTATTCCTTATTATGTTGGTCCATTGGCGCGTGGCAATAGTCGTTTTG
CATGGATGACTCGGAAGTCTGAAGAAACAATTACCCCATGGAATTTTGAAGAAGTTGTCGATAAAGGTGC
TTCAGCTCAATCATTTATTGAACGCATGACAAACTTTGATAAAAATCTTCCAAATGAAAAAGTACTACCA
AAACATAGTTTGCTTTATGAGTATTTTACGGTTTATAACGAATTGACAAAGGTCAAATATGTTACTGAAG
GAATGCGAAAACCAGCATTTCTTTCAGGTGAACAGAAGAAAGCCATTGTTGATTTACTCTTCAAAACAAA
TCGAAAAGTAACCGTTAAGCAATTAAAAGAAGATTATTTCAAAAAAATAGAATGTTTTGATAGTGTTGAA
ATTTCAGGAGTTGAAGATAGATTTAATGCTTCATTAGGTACCTACCATGATTTGCTAAAAATTATTAAAG
ATAAAGATTTTTTGGATAATGAAGAAAATGAAGATATCTTAGAGGATATTGTTTTAACATTGACCTTATT
TGAAGATAGGGAGATGATTGAGGAAAGACTTAAAACATATGCTCACCTCTTTGATGATAAGGTGATGAAA
CAGCTTAAACGTCGCCGTTATACTGGTTGGGGACGTTTGTCTCGAAAATTGATTAATGGTATTAGGGATA
AGCAATCTGGCAAAACAATATTAGATTTTTTGAAATCAGATGGTTTTGCCAATCGCAATTTTATGCAGCT
GATCCATGATGATAGTTTGACATTTAAAGAAGACATTCAAAAAGCACAAGTGTCTGGACAAGGCGATAGT
TTACATGAACATATTGCAAATTTAGCTGGTAGCCCTGCTATTAAAAAAGGTATTTTACAGACTGTAAAAG
TTGTTGATGAATTGGTCAAAGTAATGGGGCGGCATAAGCCAGAAAATATCGTTATTGAAATGGCACGTGA
AAATCAGACAACTCAAAAGGGCCAGAAAAATTCGCGAGAGCGTATGAAACGAATCGAAGAAGGTATCAAA
GAATTAGGAAGTCAGATTCTTAAAGAGCATCCTGTTGAAAATACTCAATTGCAAAATGAAAAGCTCTATC
TCTATTATCTCCAAAATGGAAGAGACATGTATGTGGACCAAGAATTAGATATTAATCGTTTAAGTGATTA
TGATGTCGATGCCATTGTTCCACAAAGTTTCCTTAAAGACGATTCAATAGACAATAAGGTCTTAACGCGT
TCTGATAAAAATCGTGGTAAATCGGATAACGTTCCAAGTGAAGAAGTAGTCAAAAAGATGAAAAACTATT
GGAGACAACTTCTAAACGCCAAGTTAATCACTCAACGTAAGTTTGATAATTTAACGAAAGCTGAACGTGG
AGGTTTGAGTGAACTTGATAAAGCTGGTTTTATCAAACGCCAATTGGTTGAAACTCGCCAAATCACTAAG
CATGTGGCACAAATTTTGGATAGTCGCATGAATACTAAATACGATGAAAATGATAAACTTATTCGAGAGG
TTAAAGTGATTACCTTAAAATCTAAATTAGTTTCTGACTTCCGAAAAGATTTCCAATTCTATAAAGTACG
TGAGATTAACAATTACCATCATGCCCATGATGCGTATCTAAATGCCGTCGTTGGAACTGCTTTGATTAAG
AAATATCCAAAACTTGAATCGGAGTTTGTCTATGGTGATTATAAAGTTTATGATGTTCGTAAAATGATTG
CTAAGTCTGAGCAAGAAATAGGCAAAGCAACCGCAAAATATTTCTTTTACTCTAATATCATGAACTTCTT
CAAAACAGAAATTACACTTGCAAATGGAGAGATTCGCAAACGCCCTCTAATCGAAACTAATGGGGAAACT
GGAGAAATTGTCTGGGATAAAGGGCGAGATTTTGCCACAGTGCGCAAAGTATTGTCCATGCCCCAAGTCA
ATATTGTCAAGAAAACAGAAGTACAGACAGGCGGATTCTCCAAGGAGTCAATTTTACCAAAAAGAAATTC
GGACAAGCTTATTGCTCGTAAAAAAGACTGGGATCCAAAAAAATATGGTGGTTTTGATAGTCCAACGGTA
GCTTATTCAGTCCTAGTGGTTGCTAAGGTGGAAAAAGGGAAATCGAAGAAGTTAAAATCCGTTAAAGAGT
TACTAGGGATCACAATTATGGAAAGAAGTTCCTTTGAAAAAAATCCGATTGACTTTTTAGAAGCTAAAGG
ATATAAGGAAGTTAAAAAAGACTTAATCATTAAACTACCTAAATATAGTCTTTTTGAGTTAGAAAACGGT
CGTAAACGGATGCTGGCTAGTGCCGGAGAATTACAAAAAGGAAATGAGCTGGCTCTGCCAAGCAAATATG
TGAATTTTTTATATTTAGCTAGTCATTATGAAAAGTTGAAGGGTAGTCCAGAAGATAACGAACAAAAACA
ATTGTTTGTGGAGCAGCATAAGCATTATTTAGATGAGATTATTGAGCAAATCAGTGAATTTTCTAAGCGT
GTTATTTTAGCAGATGCCAATTTAGATAAAGTTCTTAGTGCATATAACAAACATAGAGACAAACCAATAC
GTGAACAAGCAGAAAATATTATTCATTTATTTACGTTGACGAATCTTGGAGCTCCCGCTGCTTTTAAATA
TTTTGATACAACAATTGATCGTAAACGATATACGTCTACAAAAGAAGTTTTAGATGCCACTCTTATCCAT
CAATCCATCACTGGTCTTTATGAAACACGCATTGATTTGAGTCAGCTAGGAGGTGACTGATAATACTAGT
AGCGGCCGCTGCAGGCATGCAAGCTTGCGGCCGCGTCGTGACTGGGAAAACCCTGGCGACTAGTCTTGGA
CTCCTGTTGATAGATCCAGTAATGACCTCAGAACTCCATCTGGATTTGTTCAGAACGCTCGGTTGCCGCC
GGGCGTTTTTTATTGGTGAGAATCCAGGGGTCCCCAATAATTACGATTTACGTATTTAAATGAACCTTGA
CCGAACGCAGCGGTGGTAACGGCGCAGTGGCGGTTTTCATGGCTTGTTATGACTGTTTTTTTGGGGTACA
GTCTATGCCTCGGGCATCCAAGCAGCAAGCGCGTTACGCCGTGGGTCGATGTTTGATGTTATGGAGCAGC
AACGATGTTACGCAGCAGGGCAGTCGCCCTAAAACAAAGTTAAACATCATGAGGGAAGCGGTGATCGCCG
AAGTATCGACTCAACTATCAGAGGTAGTTGGCGTCATCGAGCGCCATCTCGAACCGACGTTGCTGGCCGT
ACATTTGTACGGCTCCGCAGTGGATGGCGGCCTGAAGCCACACAGTGATATTGATTTGCTGGTTACGGTG
ACCGTAAGGCTTGATGAAACAACGCGGCGAGCTTTGATCAACGACCTTTTGGAAACTTCGGCTTCCCCTG
GAGAGAGCGAGATTCTCCGCGCTGTAGAAGTCACCATTGTTGTGCACGACGACATCATTCCGTGGCGTTA
TCCAGCTAAGCGCGAACTGCAATTTGGAGAATGGCAGCGCAATGACATTCTTGCAGGTATCTTCGAGCCA
GCCACGATCGACATTGATCTGGCTATCTTGCTGACAAAAGCAAGAGAACATAGCGTTGCCTTGGTAGGTC
CAGCGGCGGAGGAACTCTTTGATCCGGTTCCTGAACAGGATCTATTTGAGGCGCTAAATGAAACCTTAAC
GCTATGGAACTCGCCGCCCGACTGGGCTGGCGATGAGCGAAATGTAGTGCTTACGTTGTCCCGCATTTGG
TACAGCGCAGTAACCGGCAAAATCGCGCCGAAGGATGTCGCTGCCGACTGGGCAATGGAGCGCCTGCCGG
CCCAGTATCAGCCCGTCATACTTGAAGCTAGACAGGCTTATCTTGGACAAGAAGAAGATCGCTTGGCCTC
GCGCGCAGATCAGTTGGAAGAATTTGTCCACTACGTGAAAGGCGAGATCACCAAGGTAGTCGGCAAATAA
GACAATTGTCCTTTTCCGCTGCATAACCCTGCTTCGGGGTCATTATAGCGATTTTTTCGGTATATCCATC
CTTTTTCGCACGATATACAGGATTTTGCCAAAGGGTTCGTGTAGACTTTCCTTGGTGTATCCAACGGCGT
CAGCCGGGCAGGATAGGTGAAGTAGGCCCACCCGCGAGCGGGTGTTCCTTCTTCACTGTCCCTTATTCGC
ACCTGGCGGTGCTCAACGGGAATCCTGCTCTGCGAGGCTGGCCGTAGGCCGGCCTGGTGAACAGCTTTGA
ATGCACCAAAAACTCGTAAAAGCTCTGATGTATCTATCTTTTTTACACCGTTTTCATCTGTGCATATGGA
CAGTTTTCCCTTTGATATGTAACGGTGAACAGTTGTTCTACTTTTGTTTGTTAGTCTTGATGCTTCACTG
ATAGATACAAGAGCCATAAGAACCTCAGATCCTTCCGTATTTAGCCAGTATGTTCTCTAGTGTGGTTCGT
TGTTTTTGCGTGAGCCATGAGAACGAACCATTGAGATCATACTTACTTTGCATGTCACTCAAAAATTTTG
CCTCAAAACTGGTGAGCTGAATTTTTGCTGTTAAAGCATCGTGTAGTGTTTTTCTTAGTCCGTTATGTAG
GTAGGAATCTGATGTAATGGTTGTTGGTATTTTGTCACCATTCATTTTTATCTGGTTGTTCTCAAGTTCG
GTTACGAGATCCATTTGTCTATCTAGTTCAACTTGGAAAATCAACGTATCAGTCGGGCGGCCTCGCTTAT
CAACCACCAATTTCATATTGCTGTAAGTGTTTAAATCTTTACTTATTGGTTTCAAAACCCATTGGTTAAG
CCTTTTAAACTCATGGTAGTTATTTTCAAGCATTAACATGAACTTAAATTCATCAAGGCTAATCTCTATA
TTTGCCTTGTGAGTTTTCTTTTGTGTTAGTTCTTTTAATAACCACTCATAAATCCTCATAGAGTATTTGT
TTTCAAAAGACTTAACATGTTCCAGATTATATTTTATGAATTTTTTTAACTGGAAAAGATAAGGCAATAT
CTCTTCACTAAAAACTAATTCTAATTTTTCGCTTGAGAACTTGGCATAGTTTGTCCACTGGAAGATCTTA
AAGCCTTTAACCAAAGGATTCCTGATTTCCACAGTTCTCGTCATCAGCTCTCTGGTTGCTTTAGCTAATA
CACCATAAGCATTTTCCCTACTGATGTTCATCATCTGAGCGTATTGGTTATAAGTGAACGATACCGTCCG
TTCTTTCCTTGTAGGGTTTTCAATCGTGGGGTTGAGTAGTGCCACACAGCATAAAATTAGCTTGGTTTCA
TGCTCCGTTAAGTCATAGCGACTAATCGCTAGTTCATTTGCTTTGAAAACAACTAATTCAGACATACATC
TCAATTGGTCTAGGTGATTTTAATCACTATACCAATTGAGATGGGCTAGTCAATGATAATTACTAGTCCT
TTTCCTTTGAGTTGTGGGTATCTGTAAATTCTGCTAGACCTTTGCTGGAAAACTTGTAAATTCTGCTAGA
CCCTCTGTAAATTCCGCTAGACCTTTGTGTGTTTTTTTTGTTTATATTCAAGTGGTTATAATTTATAGAA
TAAAGAAAGAATAAAAAAAGATAAAAAGAATAGATCCCAGCCCTGTGTATAACTCACTACTTTAGTCAGT
TCCGCAGTATTACAAAAGGATGTCGCAAACGCTGTTTGCTCCTCTACAAAACAGACCTGGCGCGCCCAGC
TGTCTAGGGCGGCGGATTTGTCCTACTCAGGAGAGCGTTCACCGACAAACAACAGATAAAACGAAAGGCC
CAGTCTTTCGA
